>Addgene plasmid #170821 | pCMV-GABRA1(A322D)-IRES2-EGFP | depositor full sequence | sequence record 331416 | pCMV-GABRA1(A322D)-IRES2-EGFP sequence 6717 bps
TAGTTATTAATAGTAATCAATTACGGGGTCATTAGTTCATAGCCCATATATGGAGTTCCGCGTTACATAA
CTTACGGTAAATGGCCCGCCTGGCTGACCGCCCAACGACCCCCGCCCATTGACGTCAATAATGACGTATG
TTCCCATAGTAACGCCAATAGGGACTTTCCATTGACGTCAATGGGTGGAGTATTTACGGTAAACTGCCCA
CTTGGCAGTACATCAAGTGTATCATATGCCAAGTACGCCCCCTATTGACGTCAATGACGGTAAATGGCCC
GCCTGGCATTATGCCCAGTACATGACCTTATGGGACTTTCCTACTTGGCAGTACATCTACGTATTAGTCA
TCGCTATTACCATGGTGATGCGGTTTTGGCAGTACATCAATGGGCGTGGATAGCGGTTTGACTCACGGGG
ATTTCCAAGTCTCCACCCCATTGACGTCAATGGGAGTTTGTTTTGGCACCAAAATCAACGGGACTTTCCA
AAATGTCGTAACAACTCCGCCCCATTGACGCAAATGGGCGGTAGGCGTGTACGGTGGGAGGTCTATATAA
GCAGAGCTGGTTTAGTGAACCGTCAGATCCGCTAGCGCTACCGGACTCAGATCTCGAGCTCAAGCTTCGA
ATTCGTCGACTGGATCCGGTACCGAGGAGATCTGCCGCCGCGATCGCCATGAGGAAAAGTCCAGGTCTGT
CTGACTGTCTTTGGGCCTGGATCCTCCTTCTGAGCACACTGACTGGAAGAAGCTATGGACAGCCGTCATT
ACAAGATGAACTTAAAGACAATACCACTGTCTTCACCAGGATTTTGGACAGACTCCTAGATGGTTATGAC
AATCGCCTGAGACCAGGATTGGGAGAGCGTGTAACCGAAGTGAAGACTGATATCTTCGTCACCAGTTTCG
GACCCGTTTCAGACCATGATATGGAATATACAATAGATGTATTTTTCCGTCAAAGCTGGAAGGATGAAAG
GTTAAAATTTAAAGGACCTATGACAGTCCTCCGGTTAAATAACCTAATGGCAAGTAAAATCTGGACTCCG
GACACATTTTTCCACAATGGAAAGAAGTCAGTGGCCCACAACATGACCATGCCCAACAAACTCCTGCGGA
TCACAGAGGATGGCACCTTGCTGTACACCATGAGGCTGACAGTGAGAGCTGAATGTCCGATGCATTTGGA
GGACTTCCCTATGGATGCCCATGCTTGCCCACTAAAATTTGGAAGTTATGCTTATACAAGAGCAGAAGTT
GTTTATGAATGGACCAGAGAGCCAGCACGCTCAGTGGTTGTAGCAGAAGATGGATCACGTCTAAACCAGT
ATGACCTTCTTGGACAAACAGTAGACTCTGGAATTGTCCAGTCAAGTACAGGAGAATATGTTGTTATGAC
CACTCATTTCCACTTGAAGAGAAAGATTGGCTACTTTGTTATTCAAACATACCTGCCATGCATAATGACA
GTGATTCTCTCACAAGTCTCCTTCTGGCTCAACAGAGAGTCTGTACCAGCAAGAACTGTCTTTGGAGTAA
CAACTGTGCTCACCATGACAACATTGAGCATCAGTGCCAGAAACTCCCTCCCTAAGGTGGCTTATGCAAC
AGCTATGGATTGGTTTATTGCCGTGTGCTATGACTTTGTGTTCTCAGCTCTGATTGAGTTTGCCACAGTA
AACTATTTCACTAAGAGAGGTTATGCATGGGATGGCAAAAGTGTGGTTCCAGAAAAGCCAAAGAAAGTAA
AGGATCCTCTTATTAAGAAAAACAACACTTACGCTCCAACAGCAACCAGCTACACCCCTAATTTGGCCAG
GGGCGACCCGGGCTTAGCCACCATTGCTAAAAGTGCAACCATAGAACCTAAAGAGGTCAAGCCCGAAACA
AAACCACCAGAACCCAAGAAAACCTTTAACAGTGTCAGCAAAATTGACCGACTGTCAAGAATAGCCTTCC
CGCTGCTATTTGGAATCTTTAACTTAGTCTACTGGGCTACGTATTTAAACAGAGAGCCTCAGCTAAAAGC
CCCCACACCACATCAATAAACGGCCGGCCGCGGGCCCGGGATCCGCCCCTCTCCCTCCCCCCCCCCTAAC
GTTACTGGCCGAAGCCGCTTGGAATAAGGCCGGTGTGCGTTTGTCTATATGTTATTTTCCACCATATTGC
CGTCTTTTGGCAATGTGAGGGCCCGGAAACCTGGCCCTGTCTTCTTGACGAGCATTCCTAGGGGTCTTTC
CCCTCTCGCCAAAGGAATGCAAGGTCTGTTGAATGTCGTGAAGGAAGCAGTTCCTCTGGAAGCTTCTTGA
AGACAAACAACGTCTGTAGCGACCCTTTGCAGGCAGCGGAACCCCCCACCTGGCGACAGGTGCCTCTGCG
GCCAAAAGCCACGTGTATAAGATACACCTGCAAAGGCGGCACAACCCCAGTGCCACGTTGTGAGTTGGAT
AGTTGTGGAAAGAGTCAAATGGCTCTCCTCAAGCGTATTCAACAAGGGGCTGAAGGATGCCCAGAAGGTA
CCCCATTGTATGGGATCTGATCTGGGGCCTCGGTGCACATGCTTTACATGTGTTTAGTCGAGGTTAAAAA
AACGTCTAGGCCCCCCGAACCACGGGGACGTGGTTTTCCTTTGAAAAACACGATGATAATATGGCCACAA
CCATGGTGAGCAAGGGCGAGGAGCTGTTCACCGGGGTGGTGCCCATCCTGGTCGAGCTGGACGGCGACGT
AAACGGCCACAAGTTCAGCGTGTCCGGCGAGGGCGAGGGCGATGCCACCTACGGCAAGCTGACCCTGAAG
TTCATCTGCACCACCGGCAAGCTGCCCGTGCCCTGGCCCACCCTCGTGACCACCCTGACCTACGGCGTGC
AGTGCTTCAGCCGCTACCCCGACCACATGAAGCAGCACGACTTCTTCAAGTCCGCCATGCCCGAAGGCTA
CGTCCAGGAGCGCACCATCTTCTTCAAGGACGACGGCAACTACAAGACCCGCGCCGAGGTGAAGTTCGAG
GGCGACACCCTGGTGAACCGCATCGAGCTGAAGGGCATCGACTTCAAGGAGGACGGCAACATCCTGGGGC
ACAAGCTGGAGTACAACTACAACAGCCACAACGTCTATATCATGGCCGACAAGCAGAAGAACGGCATCAA
GGTGAACTTCAAGATCCGCCACAACATCGAGGACGGCAGCGTGCAGCTCGCCGACCACTACCAGCAGAAC
ACCCCCATCGGCGACGGCCCCGTGCTGCTGCCCGACAACCACTACCTGAGCACCCAGTCCGCCCTGAGCA
AAGACCCCAACGAGAAGCGCGATCACATGGTCCTGCTGGAGTTCGTGACCGCCGCCGGGATCACTCTCGG
CATGGACGAGCTGTACAAGTAAAGCGGCCGCGACTCTAGATCATAATCAGCCATACCACATTTGTAGAGG
TTTTACTTGCTTTAAAAAACCTCCCACACCTCCCCCTGAACCTGAAACATAAAATGAATGCAATTGTTGT
TGTTAACTTGTTTATTGCAGCTTATAATGGTTACAAATAAAGCAATAGCATCACAAATTTCACAAATAAA
GCATTTTTTTCACTGCATTCTAGTTGTGGTTTGTCCAAACTCATCAATGTATCTTAAGGCGTAAATTGTA
AGCGTTAATATTTTGTTAAAATTCGCGTTAAATTTTTGTTAAATCAGCTCATTTTTTAACCAATAGGCCG
AAATCGGCAAAATCCCTTATAAATCAAAAGAATAGACCGAGATAGGGT
[37 nt withheld, positions 3759-3795]
AAAGAACGTGGACTCCAACGTCAAAGG
[49 nt withheld, positions 3823-3871]
T
[91 nt withheld, positions 3873-3963]
G
[124 nt withheld, positions 3965-4088]
CAGGTGGCACTTTTCGGGGAAATGTGCGCGGAACCCCTATTTGTTTATTTTTCTAAATACATTCAAATAT
GTATCCGCTCATGAGACAATAACCCTGATAAATGCTTCAATAATATTGAAAAAGGAAGAGTCCTGAGGCG
GAAAGAACCAGCTGTGGAATGTGTGTCAGTTAGGGTGTGGAAAGTCCCCAGGCTCCCCAGCAGGCAGAAG
TATGCAAAGCATGCATCTCAATTAGTCAGCAACCAGGTGTGGAAAGTCCCCAGGCTCCCCAGCAGGCAGA
AGTATGCAAAGCATGCATCTCAATTAGTCAGCAACCATAGTCCCGCCCCTAACTCCGCCCATCCCGCCCC
TAACTCCGCCCAGTTCCGCCCATTCTCCGCCCCATGGCTGACTAATTTTTTTTATTTATGCAGAGGCCGA
GGCCGCCTCGGCCTCTGAGCTATTCCAGAAGTAGTGAGGAGGCTTTTTTGGAGGCCTAGGCTTTTGCAAA
GATCGATCAAGAGACAGGATGAGGATCGTTTCGCATGATTGAACAAGATGGATTGCACGCAGGTTCTCCG
GCCGCTTGGGTGGAGAGGCTATTCGGCTATGACTGGGCACAACAGACAATCGGCTGCTCTGATGCCGCCG
TGTTCCGGCTGTCAGCGCAGGGGCGCCCGGTTCTTTTTGTCAAGACCGACCTGTCCGGTGCCCTGAATGA
ACTGCAAGACGAGGCAGCGCGGCTATCGTGGCTGGCCACGACGGGCGTTCCTTGCGCAGCTGTGCTCGAC
GTTGTCACTGAAGCGGGAAGGGACTGGCTGCTATTGGGCGAAGTGCCGGGGCAGGATCTCCTGTCATCTC
ACCTTGCTCCTGCCGAGAAAGTATCCATCATGGCTGATGCAATGCGGCGGCTGCATACGCTTGATCCGGC
TACCTGCCCATTCGACCACCAAGCGAAACATCGCATCGAGCGAGCACGTACTCGGATGGAAGCCGGTCTT
GTCGATCAGGATGATCTGGACGAAGAGCATCAGGGGCTCGCGCCAGCCGAACTGTTCGCCAGGCTCAAGG
CGAGCATGCCCGACGGCGAGGATCTCGTCGTGACCCATGGCGATGCCTGCTTGCCGAATATCATGGTGGA
AAATGGCCGCTTTTCTGGATTCATCGACTGTGGCCGGCTGGGTGTGGCGGACCGCTATCAGGACATAGCG
TTGGCTACCCGTGATATTGCTGAAGAGCTTGGCGGCGAATGGGCTGACCGCTTCCTCGTGCTTTACGGTA
TCGCCGCTCCCGATTCGCAGCGCATCGCCTTCTATCGCCTTCTTGACGAGTTCTTCTGAGCGGGACTCTG
GGGTTCGAAATGACCGACCAAGCGACGCCCAACCTGCCATCACGAGATTTCGATTCCACCGCCGCCTTCT
ATGAAAGGTTGGGCTTCGGAATCGTTTTCCGGGACGCCGGCTGGATGATCCTCCAGCGCGGGGATCTCAT
GCTGGAGTTCTTCGCCCACCCTAGGGGGAGGCTAACTGAAACACGGAAGGAGACAATACCGGAAGGAACC
CGCGCTATGACGGCAATAAAAAGACAGAATAAAACGCACGGTGTTGGGTCGTTTGTTCATAAACGCGGGG
TTCGGTCCCAGGGCTGGCACTCTGTCGATACCCCACCGAGACCCCATTGGGGCCAATACGCCCGCGTTTC
TTCCTTTTCCCCACCCCACCCCCCAAGTTCGGGTGAAGGCCCAGGGCTCGCAGCCAACGTCGGGGCGGCA
GGCCCTGCCATAGCCTCAGGTTACTCATATATACTTTAGATTGATTTAAAACTTCATTTTTAATTTAAAA
GGATCTAGGTGAAGATCCTTTTTGATAATCTCATGACCAAAATCCCTTAACGTGAGTTTTCGTTCCACTG
AGCGTCAGACCCCGTAGAAAAGATCAAAGGATCTTCTTGAGATCCTTTTTTTCTGCGCGTAATCTGCTGC
TTGCAAACAAAAAAACCACCGCTACCAGCGGTGGTTTGTTTGCCGGATCAAGAGCTACCAACTCTTTTTC
CGAAGGTAACTGGCTTCAGCAGAGCGCAGATACCAAATACTGTCCTTCTAGTGTAGCCGTAGTTAGGCCA
CCACTTCAAGAACTCTGTAGCACCGCCTACATACCTCGCTCTGCTAATCCTGTTACCAGTGGCTGCTGCC
AGTGGCGATAAGTCGTGTCTTACCGGGTTGGACTCAAGACGATAGTTACCGGATAAGGCGCAGCGGTCGG
GCTGAACGGGGGGTTCGTGCACACAGCCCAGCTTGGAGCGAACGACCTACACCGAACTGAGATACCTACA
GCGTGAGCTATGAGAAAGCGCCACGCTTCCCGAAGGGAGAAAGGCGGACAGGTATCCGGTAAGCGGCAGG
GTCGGAACAGGAGAGCGCACGAGGGAGCTTCCAGGGGGAAACGCCTGGTATCTTTATAGTCCTGTCGGGT
TTCGCCACCTCTGACTTGAGCGTCGATTTTTGTGATGCTCGTCAGGGGGGCGGAGCCTATGGAAAAACGC
CAGCAACGCGGCCTTTTTACGGTTCCTGGCCTTTTGCTGGCCTTTTGCTCACATGTTCTTTCCTGCGTTA
TCCCCTGATTCTGTGGATAACCGTATTACCGCCATGCAT
Features (pLannotate 1.2.2; 17 found; start..end, strand, type, name):
     61..364     +  enhancer       CMV enhancer: human cytomegalovirus immediate early enhancer
    365..568     +  promoter       CMV promoter: human cytomegalovirus (CMV) immediate early promoter
    591..634     +  misc_feature   MCS (fragment): multiple cloning site
    679..2046    +  CDS            GABRA1: GBRA1_HUMAN - Experimental evidence at protein level: Swiss-Prot protein existence level 1. Ligand-gated chloride channel which is a component of the heteropentameric receptor for GABA, the major inhibitory neurotransmitter in the brain (PubMed:23909897, PubMed:25489750, PubMed:29950725). Plays an important role in the formation of functional inhibitory GABAergic synapses in addition to mediating synaptic inhibition as a GABA-gated ion channel (PubMed:23909897, PubMed:25489750). The gamma2 subunit is necessary but not sufficient for a rapid formation of active synaptic contacts and the synapto
   2058..2074    +  misc_feature   MCS (fragment): multiple cloning site
   2187..2649    +  misc_feature   IRES: internal ribosome entry site (IRES) of the encephalomyocarditis virus (EMCV)
   2663..3382    +  CDS            EGFP: the original enhanced GFP (Yang et al., 1996) mammalian codon-optimized
   3399..3482    +  CDS            large T antigen (fragment): large T antigen from SV40 (simian virus 40)
   3505..3626    +  polyA_signal   SV40 poly(A) signal: SV40 polyadenylation signal
   3660..4088    -  rep_origin     f1 ori (sequence partly withheld): f1 bacteriophage origin of replication; arrow indicates direction of (+) strand synthesis
   4115..4219    +  promoter       AmpR promoter: bla
   4221..4578    +  promoter       SV40 promoter: SV40 enhancer and early promoter
   4613..5407    +  CDS            NeoR/KanR: aminoglycoside phosphotransferase from Tn5; aph(3')-II (or nptII); confers resistance to neomycin, kanamycin, and G418 (Geneticin®)
   5428..5580    +  CDS            ble (fragment): BLE_KLEPN - Experimental evidence at protein level: Swiss-Prot protein existence level 1. Binding protein with a strong affinity to the bleomycin family of antibiotics. Binds to CL990; an antimitotic-antibiotic compound. From Klebsiella pneumoniae.
   5639..5686    +  polyA_signal   HSV TK poly(A) signal: herpes simplex virus thymidine kinase polyadenylation signal (Cole and Stacy, 1985)
   5777..5793    -  polyA_signal   bGH poly(A) signal (fragment): bovine growth hormone polyadenylation signal
   6015..6603    +  rep_origin     ori: high-copy-number ColE1/pMB1/pBR322/pUC origin of replication
