>Addgene plasmid #170821 | pCMV-GABRA1(A322D)-IRES2-EGFP | addgene full sequence | sequence record 338273 | Addgene NGS Result
GCGTTACATAACTTACGGTAAATGGCCCGCCTGGCTGACCGCCCAACGACCCCCGCCCATTGACGTCAAT
AATGACGTATGTTCCCATAGTAACGCCAATAGGGACTTTCCATTGACGTCAATGGGTGGAGTATTTACGG
TAAACTGCCCACTTGGCAGTACATCAAGTGTATCATATGCCAAGTACGCCCCCTATTGACGTCAATGACG
GTAAATGGCCCGCCTGGCATTATGCCCAGTACATGACCTTATGGGACTTTCCTACTTGGCAGTACATCTA
CGTATTAGTCATCGCTATTACCATGGTGATGCGGTTTTGGCAGTACATCAATGGGCGTGGATAGCGGTTT
GACTCACGGGGATTTCCAAGTCTCCACCCCATTGACGTCAATGGGAGTTTGTTTTGGCACCAAAATCAAC
GGGACTTTCCAAAATGTCGTAACAACTCCGCCCCATTGACGCAAATGGGCGGTAGGCGTGTACGGTGGGA
GGTCTATATAAGCAGAGCTGGTTTAGTGAACCGTCAGATCCGCTAGCGCTACCGGACTCAGATCTCGAGC
TCAAGCTTCGAATTCGTCGACTGGATCCGGTACCGAGGAGATCTGCCGCCGCGATCGCCATGAGGAAAAG
TCCAGGTCTGTCTGACTGTCTTTGGGCCTGGATCCTCCTTCTGAGCACACTGACTGGAAGAAGCTATGGA
CAGCCGTCATTACAAGATGAACTTAAAGACAATACCACTGTCTTCACCAGGATTTTGGACAGACTCCTAG
ATGGTTATGACAATCGCCTGAGACCAGGATTGGGAGAGCGTGTAACCGAAGTGAAGACTGATATCTTCGT
CACCAGTTTCGGACCCGTTTCAGACCATGATATGGAATATACAATAGATGTATTTTTCCGTCAAAGCTGG
AAGGATGAAAGGTTAAAATTTAAAGGACCTATGACAGTCCTCCGGTTAAATAACCTAATGGCAAGTAAAA
TCTGGACTCCGGACACATTTTTCCACAATGGAAAGAAGTCAGTGGCCCACAACATGACCATGCCCAACAA
ACTCCTGCGGATCACAGAGGATGGCACCTTGCTGTACACCATGAGGCTGACAGTGAGAGCTGAATGTCCG
ATGCATTTGGAGGACTTCCCTATGGATGCCCATGCTTGCCCACTAAAATTTGGAAGTTATGCTTATACAA
GAGCAGAAGTTGTTTATGAATGGACCAGAGAGCCAGCACGCTCAGTGGTTGTAGCAGAAGATGGATCACG
TCTAAACCAGTATGACCTTCTTGGACAAACAGTAGACTCTGGAATTGTCCAGTCAAGTACAGGAGAATAT
GTTGTTATGACCACTCATTTCCACTTGAAGAGAAAGATTGGCTACTTTGTTATTCAAACATACCTGCCAT
GCATAATGACAGTGATTCTCTCACAAGTCTCCTTCTGGCTCAACAGAGAGTCTGTACCAGCAAGAACTGT
CTTTGGAGTAACAACTGTGCTCACCATGACAACATTGAGCATCAGTGCCAGAAACTCCCTCCCTAAGGTG
GCTTATGCAACAGCTATGGATTGGTTTATTGCCGTGTGCTATGACTTTGTGTTCTCAGCTCTGATTGAGT
TTGCCACAGTAAACTATTTCACTAAGAGAGGTTATGCATGGGATGGCAAAAGTGTGGTTCCAGAAAAGCC
AAAGAAAGTAAAGGATCCTCTTATTAAGAAAAACAACACTTACGCTCCAACAGCAACCAGCTACACCCCT
AATTTGGCCAGGGGCGACCCGGGCTTAGCCACCATTGCTAAAAGTGCAACCATAGAACCTAAAGAGGTCA
AGCCCGAAACAAAACCACCAGAACCCAAGAAAACCTTTAACAGTGTCAGCAAAATTGACCGACTGTCAAG
AATAGCCTTCCCGCTGCTATTTGGAATCTTTAACTTAGTCTACTGGGCTACGTATTTAAACAGAGAGCCT
CAGCTAAAAGCCCCCACACCACATCAATAAACGGCCGGCCGCGGGCCCGGGATCCGCCCCTCTCCCTCCC
CCCCCCCTAACGTTACTGGCCGAAGCCGCTTGGAATAAGGCCGGTGTGCGTTTGTCTATATGTTATTTTC
CACCATATTGCCGTCTTTTGGCAATGTGAGGGCCCGGAAACCTGGCCCTGTCTTCTTGACGAGCATTCCT
AGGGGTCTTTCCCCTCTCGCCAAAGGAATGCAAGGTCTGTTGAATGTCGTGAAGGAAGCAGTTCCTCTGG
AAGCTTCTTGAAGACAAACAACGTCTGTAGCGACCCTTTGCAGGCAGCGGAACCCCCCACCTGGCGACAG
GTGCCTCTGCGGCCAAAAGCCACGTGTATAAGATACACCTGCAAAGGCGGCACAACCCCAGTGCCACGTT
GTGAGTTGGATAGTTGTGGAAAGAGTCAAATGGCTCTCCTCAAGCGTATTCAACAAGGGGCTGAAGGATG
CCCAGAAGGTACCCCATTGTATGGGATCTGATCTGGGGCCTCGGTACACATGCTTTACATGTGTTTAGTC
GAGGTTAAAAAAACGTCTAGGCCCCCCGAACCACGGGGACGTGGTTTTCCTTTGAAAAACACGATGATAA
TATGGCCACAACCATGGTGAGCAAGGGCGAGGAGCTGTTCACCGGGGTGGTGCCCATCCTGGTCGAGCTG
GACGGCGACGTAAACGGCCACAAGTTCAGCGTGTCCGGCGAGGGCGAGGGCGATGCCACCTACGGCAAGC
TGACCCTGAAGTTCATCTGCACCACCGGCAAGCTGCCCGTGCCCTGGCCCACCCTCGTGACCACCCTGAC
CTACGGCGTGCAGTGCTTCAGCCGCTACCCCGACCACATGAAGCAGCACGACTTCTTCAAGTCCGCCATG
CCCGAAGGCTACGTCCAGGAGCGCACCATCTTCTTCAAGGACGACGGCAACTACAAGACCCGCGCCGAGG
TGAAGTTCGAGGGCGACACCCTGGTGAACCGCATCGAGCTGAAGGGCATCGACTTCAAGGAGGACGGCAA
CATCCTGGGGCACAAGCTGGAGTACAACTACAACAGCCACAACGTCTATATCATGGCCGACAAGCAGAAG
AACGGCATCAAGGTGAACTTCAAGATCCGCCACAACATCGAGGACGGCAGCGTGCAGCTCGCCGACCACT
ACCAGCAGAACACCCCCATCGGCGACGGCCCCGTGCTGCTGCCCGACAACCACTACCTGAGCACCCAGTC
CGCCCTGAGCAAAGACCCCAACGAGAAGCGCGATCACATGGTCCTGCTGGAGTTCGTGACCGCCGCCGGG
ATCACTCTCGGCATGGACGAGCTGTACAAGTAAAGCGGCCGCGACTCTAGATCATAATCAGCCATACCAC
ATTTGTAGAGGTTTTACTTGCTTTAAAAAACCTCCCACACCTCCCCCTGAACCTGAAACATAAAATGAAT
GCAATTGTTGTTGTTAACTTGTTTATTGCAGCTTATAATGGTTACAAATAAAGCAATAGCATCACAAATT
TCACAAATAAAGCATTTTTTTCACTGCATTCTAGTTGTGGTTTGTCCAAACTCATCAATGTATCTTAAGG
CGTAAATTGTAAGCGTTAATATTTTGTTAAAATTCGCGTTAAATTTTTGTTAAATCAGCTCATTTTTTAA
CCAATAGGCCGAAATCGGCAAAATCCCTTATAAATCAAAAGAATAGACCGAGATAGGGT
[37 nt withheld, positions 3700-3736]
AAAGAACGTGGACTCCAACGTCAAAGG
[49 nt withheld, positions 3764-3812]
T
[91 nt withheld, positions 3814-3904]
G
[124 nt withheld, positions 3906-4029]
CAGGTGGCACTTTTCGGGGAAATGTGCGCGGAACCCCTATTTGTTTATTTTTCTAAATACATTCAAATAT
GTATCCGCTCATGAGACAATAACCCTGATAAATGCTTCAATAATATTGAAAAAGGAAGAGTCCTGAGGCG
GAAAGAACCAGCTGTGGAATGTGTGTCAGTTAGGGTGTGGAAAGTCCCCAGGCTCCCCAGCAGGCAGAAG
TATGCAAAGCATGCATCTCAATTAGTCAGCAACCAGGTGTGGAAAGTCCCCAGGCTCCCCAGCAGGCAGA
AGTATGCAAAGCATGCATCTCAATTAGTCAGCAACCATAGTCCCGCCCCTAACTCCGCCCATCCCGCCCC
TAACTCCGCCCAGTTCCGCCCATTCTCCGCCCCATGGCTGACTAATTTTTTTTATTTATGCAGAGGCCGA
GGCCGCCTCGGCCTCTGAGCTATTCCAGAAGTAGTGAGGAGGCTTTTTTGGAGGCCTAGGCTTTTGCAAA
GATCGATCAAGAGACAGGATGAGGATCGTTTCGCATGATTGAACAAGATGGATTGCACGCAGGTTCTCCG
GCCGCTTGGGTGGAGAGGCTATTCGGCTATGACTGGGCACAACAGACAATCGGCTGCTCTGATGCCGCCG
TGTTCCGGCTGTCAGCGCAGGGGCGCCCGGTTCTTTTTGTCAAGACCGACCTGTCCGGTGCCCTGAATGA
ACTGCAAGACGAGGCAGCGCGGCTATCGTGGCTGGCCACGACGGGCGTTCCTTGCGCAGCTGTGCTCGAC
GTTGTCACTGAAGCGGGAAGGGACTGGCTGCTATTGGGCGAAGTGCCGGGGCAGGATCTCCTGTCATCTC
ACCTTGCTCCTGCCGAGAAAGTATCCATCATGGCTGATGCAATGCGGCGGCTGCATACGCTTGATCCGGC
TACCTGCCCATTCGACCACCAAGCGAAACATCGCATCGAGCGAGCACGTACTCGGATGGAAGCCGGTCTT
GTCGATCAGGATGATCTGGACGAAGAGCATCAGGGGCTCGCGCCAGCCGAACTGTTCGCCAGGCTCAAGG
CGAGCATGCCCGACGGCGAGGATCTCGTCGTGACCCATGGCGATGCCTGCTTGCCGAATATCATGGTGGA
AAATGGCCGCTTTTCTGGATTCATCGACTGTGGCCGGCTGGGTGTGGCGGACCGCTATCAGGACATAGCG
TTGGCTACCCGTGATATTGCTGAAGAGCTTGGCGGCGAATGGGCTGACCGCTTCCTCGTGCTTTACGGTA
TCGCCGCTCCCGATTCGCAGCGCATCGCCTTCTATCGCCTTCTTGACGAGTTCTTCTGAGCGGGACTCTG
GGGTTCGAAATGACCGACCAAGCGACGCCCAACCTGCCATCACGAGATTTCGATTCCACCGCCGCCTTCT
ATGAAAGGTTGGGCTTCGGAATCGTTTTCCGGGACGCCGGCTGGATGATCCTCCAGCGCGGGGATCTCAT
GCTGGAGTTCTTCGCCCACCCTAGGGGGAGGCTAACTGAAACACGGAAGGAGACAATACCGGAAGGAACC
CGCGCTATGACGGCAATAAAAAGACAGAATAAAACGCACGGTGTTGGGTCGTTTGTTCATAAACGCGGGG
TTCGGTCCCAGGGCTGGCACTCTGTCGATACCCCACCGAGACCCCATTGGGGCCAATACGCCCGCGTTTC
TTCCTTTTCCCCACCCCACCCCCCAAGTTCGGGTGAAGGCCCAGGGCTCGCAGCCAACGTCGGGGCGGCA
GGCCCTGCCATAGCCTCAGGTTACTCATATATACTTTAGATTGATTTAAAACTTCATTTTTAATTTAAAA
GGATCTAGGTGAAGATCCTTTTTGATAATCTCATGACCAAAATCCCTTAACGTGAGTTTTCGTTCCACTG
AGCGTCAGACCCCGTAGAAAAGATCAAAGGATCTTCTTGAGATCCTTTTTTTCTGCGCGTAATCTGCTGC
TTGCAAACAAAAAAACCACCGCTACCAGCGGTGGTTTGTTTGCCGGATCAAGAGCTACCAACTCTTTTTC
CGAAGGTAACTGGCTTCAGCAGAGCGCAGATACCAAATACTGTTCTTCTAGTGTAGCCGTAGTTAGGCCA
CCACTTCAAGAACTCTGTAGCACCGCCTACATACCTCGCTCTGCTAATCCTGTTACCAGTGGCTGCTGCC
AGTGGCGATAAGTCGTGTCTTACCGGGTTGGACTCAAGACGATAGTTACCGGATAAGGCGCAGCGGTCGG
GCTGAACGGGGGGTTCGTGCACACAGCCCAGCTTGGAGCGAACGACCTACACCGAACTGAGATACCTACA
GCGTGAGCTATGAGAAAGCGCCACGCTTCCCGAAGGGAGAAAGGCGGACAGGTATCCGGTAAGCGGCAGG
GTCGGAACAGGAGAGCGCACGAGGGAGCTTCCAGGGGGAAACGCCTGGTATCTTTATAGTCCTGTCGGGT
TTCGCCACCTCTGACTTGAGCGTCGATTTTTGTGATGCTCGTCAGGGGGGCGGAGCCTATGGAAAAACGC
CAGCAACGCGGCCTTTTTACGGTTCCTGGCCTTTTGCTGGCCTTTTGCTCACATGTTCTTTCCTGCGTTA
TCCCCTGATTCTGTGGATAACCGTATTACCGCCATGCATTAGTTATTAATAGTAATCAATTACGGGGTCA
TTAGTTCATAGCCCATATATGGAGTTCC
Features (pLannotate 1.2.2; 18 found; start..end, strand, type, name):
      2..305     +  enhancer       CMV enhancer: human cytomegalovirus immediate early enhancer
    306..509     +  promoter       CMV promoter: human cytomegalovirus (CMV) immediate early promoter
    532..575     +  misc_feature   MCS (fragment): multiple cloning site
    620..1987    +  CDS            GABRA1: GBRA1_HUMAN - Experimental evidence at protein level: Swiss-Prot protein existence level 1. Ligand-gated chloride channel which is a component of the heteropentameric receptor for GABA, the major inhibitory neurotransmitter in the brain (PubMed:23909897, PubMed:25489750, PubMed:29950725). Plays an important role in the formation of functional inhibitory GABAergic synapses in addition to mediating synaptic inhibition as a GABA-gated ion channel (PubMed:23909897, PubMed:25489750). The gamma2 subunit is necessary but not sufficient for a rapid formation of active synaptic contacts and the synapto
   1999..2015    +  misc_feature   MCS (fragment): multiple cloning site
   2017..2603    +  misc_feature   IRES2: internal ribosome entry site (IRES) of the encephalomyocarditis virus (EMCV)
   2604..3323    +  CDS            EGFP: the original enhanced GFP (Yang et al., 1996) mammalian codon-optimized
   3340..3423    +  CDS            large T antigen (fragment): large T antigen from SV40 (simian virus 40)
   3446..3567    +  polyA_signal   SV40 poly(A) signal: SV40 polyadenylation signal
   3601..4029    -  rep_origin     f1 ori (sequence partly withheld): f1 bacteriophage origin of replication; arrow indicates direction of (+) strand synthesis
   4056..4160    +  promoter       AmpR promoter: bla
   4162..4519    +  promoter       SV40 promoter: SV40 enhancer and early promoter
   4554..5348    +  CDS            NeoR/KanR: aminoglycoside phosphotransferase from Tn5; aph(3')-II (or nptII); confers resistance to neomycin, kanamycin, and G418 (Geneticin®)
   5369..5521    +  CDS            ble (fragment): BLE_KLEPN - Experimental evidence at protein level: Swiss-Prot protein existence level 1. Binding protein with a strong affinity to the bleomycin family of antibiotics. Binds to CL990; an antimitotic-antibiotic compound. From Klebsiella pneumoniae.
   5580..5627    +  polyA_signal   HSV TK poly(A) signal: herpes simplex virus thymidine kinase polyadenylation signal (Cole and Stacy, 1985)
   5718..5734    -  polyA_signal   bGH poly(A) signal (fragment): bovine growth hormone polyadenylation signal
   5956..6544    +  rep_origin     ori: high-copy-number ColE1/pMB1/pBR322/pUC origin of replication
   6659..6717    +  enhancer       CMV enhancer (fragment): human cytomegalovirus immediate early enhancer
