[The description below was written by a language model from this plasmid's Addgene catalogue record and pLannotate feature annotations shown in this document.]
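Description:
pCMV-GABRA1(A322D)-IRES2-EGFP is a 6,717 bp mammalian expression plasmid built on the pIRES2-EGFP backbone. It is maintained in E. coli at high copy through a ColE1/pUC-type origin and also carries an f1 phage origin. A single Tn5 aminoglycoside phosphotransferase gene (NeoR/KanR) serves both hosts. A bacterial bla-type promoter drives it for kanamycin selection in bacteria, and the adjacent SV40 enhancer/early promoter drives it for G418 selection of transfected mammalian cells, with an HSV TK polyadenylation signal downstream. The short ble, bGH poly(A) and SV40 large T antigen fragments in the annotation appear to be backbone remnants rather than functional parts.

The payload is a bicistronic cassette under the human cytomegalovirus immediate early enhancer and promoter. The first open reading frame, cloned into the multiple cloning site, encodes the human GABAA receptor alpha1 subunit (GABRA1) with alanine 322 changed to aspartate. It is followed by the encephalomyocarditis virus IRES2 element and EGFP, and an SV40 poly(A) signal ends the transcript. Although the catalogue lists IRES2-EGFP under tags, the IRES allows EGFP to be translated independently from the same mRNA. The receptor subunit is therefore untagged, and green fluorescence marks the cells that express the transcript.

The associated publication concerns restoring proteostasis of pathogenic GABAA receptors by remodelling the endoplasmic reticulum proteostasis network. This suggests the construct is used to express the mutant subunit in cultured cells to study its handling in the endoplasmic reticulum. The depositor and sequencing-derived feature tables agree in length and layout, differing only in the numbering start point.
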