Addgene plasmid #170821: pCMV-GABRA1(A322D)-IRES2-EGFP
Purpose: human GABAA receptors alpha1 subunit carrying A322D mutation and IRES2-EGFP
Depositing lab: Tingwei Mu. Publication: Remodeling the endoplasmic reticulum proteostasis network restores proteostasis of pathogenic GABAA receptors. Fu YL, Han DY, Wang YJ, Di XJ, Yu HB, Mu TW. PLoS One. 2018 Nov 27;13(11):e0207948. doi: 10.1371/journal.pone.0207948. eCollection 2018. PubMed 30481215.
Backbone
  Vector backbone: pIRES2-EGFP
  Vector type: Mammalian Expression
  Selectable markers: Neomycin (select with G418)
Growth in bacteria
  Bacterial resistance: Kanamycin, 50 μg/mL
  Growth temperature: 37°C
  Growth strain: DH5alpha
  Copy number: High Copy
Gene/Insert
  Gene/Insert name: Human GABAA receptor alpha1 subunit carrying A322D mutation (alt name: GABRA1 A322D)
  Species: H. sapiens (human)
  Mutation: change Alanine 322 to Aspartate
  GenBank ID: NM_000806.5
  Entrez Gene: GABRA1 (a.k.a. DEE19, ECA4, EIEE19, EJM, EJM5)
  Tag / fusion protein: IRES2-EGFP (C terminal on backbone)
Terms and licenses: Academic/Nonprofit Terms; Industry Terms: Not Available to Industry
How to cite: pCMV-GABRA1(A322D)-IRES2-EGFP was a gift from Tingwei Mu (Addgene plasmid # 170821 ; http://n2t.net/addgene:170821 ; RRID:Addgene_170821)
